>Addgene plasmid #211210 | pBiT3.1-N_GTF3C2:1-911 | addgene full sequence | sequence record 425906 | Addgene NGS Result
AAGACGCGTTAATTAAGACGTCGGCAGTGAAAAAAATGCTTTATTTGTGAAATTTGTGATGCTATTGCTT
TATTTGTAACCATTATAAGCTGCAATAAACAAGTTAACAACAACAATTGCATTCATTTTATGTTTCAGGT
TCAGGGGGAGGTGTGGGAGGTTTTTTAAAGCAAGTAAAACCTCTACAAATGTGGTATGGCTGATTATGAT
CCGCGGCCGCAATACGTCGACGTTATCAGCTGACTTCGTACGAGAGCCTAGGATTATGGCGCGCCACTAG
TTATTAATAGTAATCAATTACGGGGTCATTAGTTCATAGCCCATATATGGAGTTCCGCGTTACATAACTT
ACGGTAAATGGCCCGCCTGGCTGACCGCCCAACGACCCCCGCCCATTGACGTCAATAATGACGTATGTTC
CCATAGTAACGCCAATAGGGACTTTCCATTGACGTCAATGGGTGGAGTATTTACGGTAAACTGCCCACTT
GGCAGTACATCAAGTGTATCATATGCCAAGTCCGCCCCCTATTGACGTCAATGACGGTAAATGGCCCGCC
TGGCATTATGCCCAGTACATGACCTTACGGGACTTTCCTACTTGGCAGTACATCTACGTATTAGTCATCG
CTATTACCATGGTGATGCGGTTTTGGCAGTACACCAATGGGCGTGGATAGCGGTTTGACTCACGGGGATT
TCCAAGTCTCCACCCCATTGACGTCAATGGGAGTTTGTTTTGGCACCAAAATCAACGGGACTTTCCAAAA
TGTCGTAATAACCCCGCCCCGTTGACGCAAATGGGCGGTAGGCGTGTACGGTGGGAGGTCTATATAAGCA
GAGCTGGTTTAGTGAACCGTCAGATCACTAGAATCTTTATTGCGGTAGTTTATCACAGTTAAATTGCTAA
CGCAGTCAGTGCTTCTGACACAACAGTCTCGAACTTAAGCTGCAGAAGTTGGTCGTGAGGCACTGGGCAG
GTAAGTATCAAGGTTACAAGACAGGTTTAAGGAGACCAATAGAAACTGGGCTTGTCGAGACAGAGAAGAC
TCTTGCGTTTCTGATAGGCACCTATTGGTCTTACTGACATCCACTTTGCCTTTCTCTCCACAGGTGTCCA
CTCCCAGTTCAATTACAGCTCTTAAGGCTAGAGTATTAATACGACTCACTATAGGGGTTAGCGATCGCCA
TGGTGAGCGGCTGGCGGCTGTTCAAGAAGATTAGCGGGAGCTCCGGTGGCTCGAGCGGTATGGATACCTG
CGGGGTCGGCTATGTTGCCCTGGGGGAGGCCGGCCCCGTGGGGAACATGACTGTGGTAGACTCTCCTGGA
CAAGAGGTGCTAAATCAGCTTGATGTCAAGACCTCTTCAGAAATGACCAGTGCAGAGGCTTCCGTAGAGA
TGTCATTACCTACCCCTTTGCCTGGATTTGAGGATTCTCCTGATCAGAGGAGGCTCCCTCCAGAGCAGGA
AAGCCTCTCCAGACTGGAACAGCCAGATCTTTCTTCAGAGATGTCAAAGGTCTCAAAGCCTAGGGCCTCA
AAGCCTGGCCGGAAGAGAGGTGGTAGGACACGAAAAGGCCCCAAAAGGCCCCAACAGCCTAATCCTCCAT
CAGCCCCACTGGTTCCTGGTCTCTTAGATCAATCCAACCCTCTGTCCACCCCCATGCCTAAGAAACGAGG
TCGAAAGTCCAAGGCAGAGCTGCTGCTGCTGAAGTTGTCAAAAGACCTAGATCGGCCAGAATCTCAATCT
CCAAAGAGGCCCCCTGAGGACTTTGAGACCCCTTCTGGGGAACGACCCCGCCGAAGGGCTGCCCAAGTGG
CACTTCTGTATCTTCAGGAACTGGCTGAAGAGCTCTCAACAGCCCTGCCTGCCCCTGTGTCCTGTCCTGA
GGGCCCCAAGGTGAGCAGCCCCACCAAACCGAAGAAGATCCGGCAGCCAGCAGCCTGTCCAGGTGGAGAA
GAGGTGGATGGTGCTCCACGGGATGAAGACTTTTTTCTCCAGGTTGAGGCTGAAGATGTGGAAGAAAGTG
AGGGCCCAAGTGAGAGCTCATCTGAACCTGAGCCTGTAGTGCCCCGAAGCACCCCACGAGGATCTACTTC
AGGGAAACAGAAACCACACTGCCGAGGAATGGCTCCCAATGGCTTACCAGATCATATCATGGCTCCTGTT
TGGAAGTGCCTCCATCTCACCAAGGACTTCCGAGAGCAGAAACATTCATACTGGGAGTTTGCTGAGTGGA
TTCCTTTAGCCTGGAAGTGGCACTTGTTATCTGAGCTTGAGGCCGCTCCCTACCTGCCCCAGGAGGAGAA
GTCTCCATTGTTTTCTGTACAACGTGAAGGGCTACCTGAAGATGGCACCCTCTACCGAATAAACAGATTT
AGCTCGATCACAGCACATCCAGAGCGCTGGGATGTGTCCTTCTTCACGGGGGGACCGCTCTGGGCTCTGG
ACTGGTGCCCAGTGCCAGAGGGGGCAGGAGCCTCGCAATATGTGGCTCTTTTCTCCAGCCCTGACATGAA
TGAGACACACCCACTGAGCCAGCTTCATTCGGGTCCTGGGCTGCTCCAGCTCTGGGGCCTTGGGACCTTG
CAGCAAGAAAGCTGTCCTGGCAACAGGGCCCACTTTGTCTATGGGATTGCTTGTGACAACGGCTGCATCT
GGGACCTCAAGTTCTGCCCCAGTGGAGCATGGGAACTTCCAGGCACCCCTCGGAAGGCTCCTCTCCTGCC
CCGGTTGGGTCTCTTGGCTCTGGCCTGCTCAGACGGGAAAGTACTGCTATTCAGTCTACCCCATCCGGAG
GCCCTGCTGGCTCAGCAACCCCCAGATGCAGTGAAGCCTGCCATATATAAGGTACAATGTGTGGCAACTC
TGCAGGTGGGGTCTATGCAAGCTACAGACCCCTCTGAGTGTGGTCAGTGCCTTAGCCTGGCCTGGATGCC
TACCAGGCCCCACCAACACCTAGCTGCTGGATATTATAATGGCATGGTGGTTTTCTGGAACCTTCCCACT
AACTCACCCCTGCAGCGGATACGGCTCTCTGATGGCTCCTTAAAGCTCTACCCCTTCCAGTGTTTCCTAG
CCCATGACCAGGCTGTGCGTACCCTTCAATGGTGCAAAGCTAACAGCCATTTCCTTGTCTCTGCGGGGAG
TGACCGGAAAATCAAATTCTGGGACCTTCGACGTCCTTACGAACCCATAAACTCTATCAAGCGCTTCTTG
AGTACAGAACTGGCCTGGCTGCTTCCCTACAATGGTGTCACTGTGGCTCAGGACAACTGCTATGCCTCTT
ATGGACTCTGTGGGATTCATTATATTGACGCTGGTTACCTTGGTTTCAAGGCCTACTTCACTGCTCCTCG
AAAAGGCACCGTTTGGAGTCTTTCAGGATCCGACTGGCTTGGGACAATAGCTGCAGGAGATATATCCGGG
GAGCTCATTGCTGCTATATTACCAGATATGGCACTGAATCCAATAAATGTCAAGCGACCTGTAGAGCGAA
GATTTCCTATATATAAAGCAGATCTGATACCGTATCAGGACAGTCCTGAAGGTCCAGACCATTCTTCTGC
TTCATCTGGGGTCCCCAACCCTCCTAAGGCTCGAACTTACACTGAAACTGTCAACCATCACTACTTGCTC
TTTCAAGACACAGATTTGGGTTCATTCCATGATCTGCTCCGTAGAGAACCAATGCTGCGCATGCAGGAGG
GAGAGGGGCATTCTCAACTCTGCCTGGACAGGCTGCAGCTGGAGGCTATTCATAAGGTACGTTTCAGCCC
AAACCTGGACTCCTATGGATGGCTGGTATCTGGGGGGCAGTCAGGGCTGGTTCGAATCCATTTTGTCCGT
GGACTCGCCTCCCCACTGGGCCACCGTATGCAGCTTGAAAGCCGAGCCCACTTCAATGCTATGTTCCAAC
CATCCTCCCCCACTAGACGGCCTGGCTTCTCTCCAACCAGCCATCGCCTTCTGCCCACTCCCTAATCTAG
AGGTCAAGCTTCGGGGGTTTAAACCTGCAGGCATGCAAGCTGATTTGGCTGCTGCCACCGCTGAGCAAGG
CCGCTTCGAGCAGACATGATAAGATACATTGATGAGTTTGGACAAACCACAACTAGAATGCAGTGAAAAA
AATGCTTTATTTGTGAAATTTGTGATGCTATTGCTTTATTTGTAACCATTATAAGCTGCAATAAACAAGT
TAACAACAACAATTGCATTCATTTTATGTTTCAGGTTCAGGGGGAGATGTGGGAGGTTTTTTTAAGCAAG
TAAAACCTCTACAAATGTGGTAAAATCTTAATTAAGACTTCTAATATAACTTCGTATAGCATACATTATA
CGAAGTTATGGTTCCACTGTTGACAATTAATCATCGGCATAGTATATCGGCATAGTATAATACGACAAGG
TGAGGAACTAAACCCAGGAGGCAGATCATGATTGAACAAGATGGATTGCACGCAGGTTCTCCGGCCGCTT
GGGTGGAGAGGCTATTCGGCTATGACTGGGCACAACAGACAATCGGCTGCTCTGATGCCGCCGTGTTCCG
GCTGTCAGCGCAGGGGCGCCCGGTTCTTTTTGTCAAGACCGACCTGTCCGGTGCCCTGAATGAACTGCAG
GACGAGGCAGCGCGGCTATCGTGGCTGGCCACGACGGGCGTTCCTTGCGCAGCTGTGCTCGACGTTGTCA
CTGAAGCGGGAAGGGACTGGCTGCTATTGGGCGAAGTGCCGGGGCAGGATCTCCTGTCATCTCACCTTGC
TCCTGCCGAGAAAGTATCCATCATGGCTGATGCAATGCGGCGGCTGCATACGCTTGATCCGGCTACCTGC
CCATTCGACCACCAAGCGAAACATCGCATCGAGCGAGCACGTACTCGGATGGAAGCCGGTCTTGTCGATC
AGGATGATCTGGACGAAGAGCATCAGGGGCTCGCGCCAGCCGAACTGTTCGCCAGGCTCAAGGCGCGCAT
GCCCGACGGCGAGGATCTCGTCGTGACCCATGGCGATGCCTGCTTGCCGAATATCATGGTGGAAAATGGC
CGCTTTTCTGGATTCATCGACTGTGGCCGGCTGGGTGTGGCGGACCGCTATCAGGACATAGCGTTGGCTA
CCCGTGATATTGCTGAAGAGCTTGGCGGCGAATGGGCTGACCGCTTCCTCGTGCTTTACGGTATCGCCGC
TCCCGATTCGCAGCGCATCGCCTTCTATCGCCTTCTTGACGAGTTCTTCTGATTCGAAATGACCGACCAA
GCGACGCCCAACCGGTATCAGCTCACTCAAAGGCGGTAATACGGTTATCCACAGAATCAGGGGATAACGC
AGGAAAGAACATGTGAGCAAAAGGCCAGCAAAAGGCCAGGAACCGTAAAAAGGCCGCGTTGCTGGCGTTT
TTCCATAGGCTCCGCCCCCCTGACGAGCATCACAAAAATCGACGCTCAAGTCAGAGGTGGCGAAACCCGA
CAGGACTATAAAGATACCAGGCGTTTCCCCCTGGAAGCTCCCTCGTGCGCTCTCCTGTTCCGACCCTGCC
GCTTACCGGATACCTGTCCGCCTTTCTCCCTTCGGGAAGCGTGGCGCTTTCTCATAGCTCACGCTGTAGG
TATCTCAGTTCGGTGTAGGTCGTTCGCTCCAAGCTGGGCTGTGTGCACGAACCCCCCGTTCAGCCCGACC
GCTGCGCCTTATCCGGTAACTATCGTCTTGAGTCCAACCCGGTAAGACACGACTTATCGCCACTGGCAGC
AGCCACTGGTAACAGGATTAGCAGAGCGAGGTATGTAGGCGGTGCTACAGAGTTCTTGAAGTGGTGGCCT
AACTACGGCTACACTAGAAGGACAGTATTTGGTATCTGCGCTCTGCTGAAGCCAGTTACCTTCGGAAAAA
GAGTTGGTAGCTCTTGATCCGGCAAACAAACCACCGCTGGTAGCGGTGGTTTTTTTGTTTGCAAGCAGCA
GATTACGCGCAGAAAAAAAGGATTTCAAGAAGATCCTTTGATCTTTTCTACGGGGTCTGACGCTCAGTGG
AACGAAAACTCACGTTAAGGGATTTTGGTCATGAGATTATCAAAAAGGATCTTCACCTAGATCCTTTTAT
AGTCCGGAATCGTCACACAAAAAACCAACACACAGATGTAATGAAAATAAAGATATTTTATTGCGGCCAT
CGTGATGGCTAGAGTTTAGCCCTCCCACACATAACCAGAGGGCAGCAATTCACGAATCCCAACTGCCGTC
GGCTGTCCATCACTGTCCTTCACTATGGCTTTGATCCCAGGATGCAGATCGAGAAGCACCTGTCGGCACC
GTCCGCAGGGGCTCAAGATGCCCCTGTTCTCATTTCCGATCGCGACGATACAAGTCAGGTTGCCAGCTGC
CGCAGCAGCAGCAGTGCCCAGCACCACGAGTTCTGCACAAGGTCCCCCAGTAAAATGATATACATTGACA
CCAGTGAAGATGCGGCCGTCGCTAGAGAGAGCTGCGCTGGCGACGCTGTAGTCTTCAGAGATGGGGATGC
TGTTGATTGTAGCCGTTGCTCTTTCAATGAGGGTGGATTCTTCTTGAGACAAAGGCTTGGCCATGGTGGC
GCTAGTGTCAGAAGAATCGAGCTTTTTGCAAAAGCCTAGGCCTCCAAAAAAGCCTCCTCACTACTTCTGG
AATAGCTCAGAGGCCGAGGCGGCCTCGGCCTCTGCATAAATAAAAAAAATTAGTCAGCCATGGGGCGGAG
AATGGGCGGAACTGGGCGGAGTTAGGGGCGGGATGGGCGGAGTTAGGGGCGGGACTATGGTTGCTGACTA
ATTGAGATGCATGCTTTGCATACTTCTGCCTGCTGGGGAGCCTGGGGACTTTCCACACCTGGTTGCTGAC
TAATTGAGATGCATGCTTTGCATACTTCTGCCTGCTGGGGAGCCTGGGGACTTTCCACACCCTAACTGAC
ACACATTCCACAGCTGGTTCTTTCCGCCTCAGAAGGTACCTAACCAAGTTCCTCTTTCAGAGGTTATTTC
AGGCCATGGTGCTGCGC
Features (pLannotate 1.2.2; 17 found; start..end, strand, type, name):
     24..105     -  polyA_signal   SV40 poly(A) signal: SV40 polyadenylation signal
    128..211     -  CDS            large T antigen (fragment): large T antigen from SV40 (simian virus 40)
    276..641     +  enhancer       CMV enhancer: human cytomegalovirus immediate early enhancer
    643..842     +  promoter       CMV promoter: human cytomegalovirus (CMV) immediate early promoter
    981..1113    +  intron         chimeric intron: chimera between introns from human β-globin and immunoglobulin heavy chain genes
   1157..1175    +  promoter       T7 promoter: promoter for bacteriophage T7 RNA polymerase
   1250..3982    +  CDS            GTF3C2: TF3C2_HUMAN - Also known as KIAA0011. Experimental evidence at protein level: Swiss-Prot protein existence level 1. Required for RNA polymerase III-mediated transcription. Component of TFIIIC that initiates transcription complex assembly on tRNA and is required for transcription of 5S rRNA and other stable nuclear and cytoplasmic RNAs. May play a direct role in stabilizing interactions of TFIIIC2 with TFIIIC1. From Homo sapiens (Human).
   4013..4031    +  misc_feature   MCS (fragment): pUC18/19 multiple cloning site
   4080..4201    -  polyA_signal   SV40 poly(A) signal: SV40 polyadenylation signal
   4224..4292    -  CDS            large T antigen (fragment): large T antigen from SV40 (simian virus 40)
   4316..4349    +  protein_bind   loxP: Cre-mediated recombination occurs in the 8-bp core sequence (GCATACAT). Cre recombinase
   4359..4406    +  promoter       EM7 promoter: synthetic bacterial promoter&nbsp
   4438..5229    +  CDS            neo: KKA2_KLEPN - Also known as kan, nptII. Experimental evidence at protein level: Swiss-Prot protein existence level 1. Resistance to kanamycin, neomycin, paromomycin, ribostamycin, butirosin and gentamicin B. From Klebsiella pneumoniae.
   5390..5978    -  rep_origin     ori: high-copy-number ColE1/pMB1/pBR322/pUC origin of replication
   6104..6152    -  polyA_signal   poly(A) signal: synthetic polyadenylation signal
   6176..6574    -  CDS            BSD: blasticidin S deaminase; Aspergillus terreus BSD; confers resistance to blasticidin
   6605..6962    -  promoter       SV40 promoter: SV40 enhancer and early promoter
