[The description below was written by a language model from this plasmid's Addgene catalogue record and pLannotate feature annotations shown in this document.]
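Description:
pBiT3.1-N_GTF3C2:1-911 is a mammalian expression plasmid built on Promega's pBiT3.1-N backbone and carrying the full-length, wild-type human GTF3C2 coding sequence (residues M1 to P911, 2,733 bp). This gene encodes the TFIIIC subunit also known as TFIIIC110 or TFIIIC-beta. The insert was derived from a Mammalian Gene Collection clone and introduced by ligation-independent cloning between XhoI and XbaI sites, both of which are retained. Expression is driven by the CMV immediate-early enhancer and promoter, followed by a chimeric β-globin/immunoglobulin intron that typically improves transcript processing. A T7 promoter lies just upstream of the open reading frame and serves as a sequencing primer site. An SV40 polyadenylation signal annotated downstream of the insert presumably terminates the transcript. A short N-terminal HiBiT peptide with a glycine-serine linker is fused to GTF3C2. HiBiT complements the LgBiT fragment to reconstitute NanoLuc luciferase activity, giving a luminescent readout of the tagged protein.

The plasmid replicates in E. coli from a high-copy ColE1/pUC-type origin. It is selected with kanamycin through a neo (nptII) gene under the bacterial EM7 promoter, with a loxP site annotated just upstream. The catalogue lists neomycin/G418 as the mammalian selectable marker. However, the feature table shows no eukaryotic promoter in front of neo and instead identifies an SV40 early promoter driving a blasticidin S deaminase cassette with a synthetic poly(A) signal. The record therefore leaves the effective mammalian selection ambiguous.

The associated publication evaluates the ligandability of WD40 repeat-containing proteins. This suggests use in luminescence-based cellular assays of GTF3C2, although the record does not specify the assay format.
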