Addgene plasmid #211210: pBiT3.1-N_GTF3C2:1-911
Purpose: Mammalian expression of full-length human GTF3C2. N-terminal HiBiT tag.
Depositing lab: Cheryl Arrowsmith. Depositing organization: University of Toronto. Publication: A Target Class Ligandability Evaluation of WD40 Repeat-Containing Proteins. Ackloo S, Li F, Szewczyk M, Seitova A, Loppnau P, Zeng H, Xu J, Ahmad S, Arnautova YA, Baghaie AJ, Beldar S, Bolotokova A, Centrella PA, Chau I, Clark MA, Cuozzo JW, Dehghani-Tafti S, Disch JS, Dong A, Dumas A, Feng JA, Ghiabi P, Gibson E, Gilmer J, Goldman B, Green SR, Guie MA, Guilinger JP, Harms N, Herasymenko O, Houliston S, Hutchinson A, Kearnes S, Keefe AD, Kimani SW, Kramer T, Kutera M, Kwak HA, Lento C, Li Y, Liu J, Loup J, Machado RAC, Mulhern CJ, Perveen S, Righetto GL, Riley P, Shrestha S, Sigel EA, Silva M, Sintchak MD, Slakman BL, Taylor RD, Thompson J, Torng W, Underkoffler C, von Rechenberg M, Walsh RT, Watson I, Wilson DJ, Wolf E, Yadav M, Yazdi AK, Zhang J, Zhang Y, Santhakumar V, Edwards AM, Barsyte-Lovejoy D, Schapira M, Brown PJ, Halabelian L, Arrowsmith CH. J Med Chem. 2025 Jan 23;68(2):1092-1112. doi: 10.1021/acs.jmedchem.4c02010. Epub 2024 Nov 4. PubMed 39495097.
Backbone
  Vector backbone: pBiT3.1-N
  Backbone manufacturer: Promega
  Vector type: Mammalian Expression
  Selectable markers: Neomycin (select with G418)
Growth in bacteria
  Bacterial resistance: Kanamycin, 50 μg/mL
  Growth temperature: 37°C
  Growth strain: DH5alpha
  Copy number: High Copy
Gene/Insert
  Gene/Insert name: GTF3C2:M1-P911
  Species: H. sapiens (human)
  Insert size (bp): 2733
  Mutation: wild type
  Entrez Gene: GTF3C2 (a.k.a. KIAA0011, TFIIIC110, TFIIIC-BETA)
  Promoter: CMV
  Tag / fusion protein: MVSGWRLFKKISGSSGGSSG (N terminal on insert)
  Cloning method: Ligation Independent Cloning
  Sequencing primers: 5′ T7; 3′ TTGCTCAGCGGTGGCAGCAG
Resource information
  A portion of this plasmid was derived from a plasmid made by: Mammalian Gene Collection (BC020981)
Terms and licenses: Academic/Nonprofit Terms; Industry Terms: Not Available to Industry
Depositor comments: 5' Cloning Site: Xho1 (not destroyed), 3' Cloning Site: Xba1 (not destroyed).
How to cite: pBiT3.1-N_GTF3C2:1-911 was a gift from Cheryl Arrowsmith (Addgene plasmid # 211210 ; http://n2t.net/addgene:211210 ; RRID:Addgene_211210)
