>Addgene plasmid #211210 | pBiT3.1-N_GTF3C2:1-911 | depositor partial sequence | sequence record 411898 | Insert sequence
ATGGATACCTGCGGGGTCGGCTATGTTGCCCTGGGGGAGGCCGGCCCCGTGGGGAACATGACTGTGGTAG
ACTCTCCTGGACAAGAGGTGCTAAATCAGCTTGATGTCAAGACCTCTTCAGAAATGACCAGTGCAGAGGC
TTCCGTAGAGATGTCATTACCTACCCCTTTGCCTGGATTTGAGGATTCTCCTGATCAGAGGAGGCTCCCT
CCAGAGCAGGAAAGCCTCTCCAGACTGGAACAGCCAGATCTTTCTTCAGAGATGTCAAAGGTCTCAAAGC
CTAGGGCCTCAAAGCCTGGCCGGAAGAGAGGTGGTAGGACACGAAAAGGCCCCAAAAGGCCCCAACAGCC
TAATCCTCCATCAGCCCCACTGGTTCCTGGTCTCTTAGATCAATCCAACCCTCTGTCCACCCCCATGCCT
AAGAAACGAGGTCGAAAGTCCAAGGCAGAGCTGCTGCTGCTGAAGTTGTCAAAAGACCTAGATCGGCCAG
AATCTCAATCTCCAAAGAGGCCCCCTGAGGACTTTGAGACCCCTTCTGGGGAACGACCCCGCCGAAGGGC
TGCCCAAGTGGCACTTCTGTATCTTCAGGAACTGGCTGAAGAGCTCTCAACAGCCCTGCCTGCCCCTGTG
TCCTGTCCTGAGGGCCCCAAGGTGAGCAGCCCCACCAAACCGAAGAAGATCCGGCAGCCAGCAGCCTGTC
CAGGTGGAGAAGAGGTGGATGGTGCTCCACGGGATGAAGACTTTTTTCTCCAGGTTGAGGCTGAAGATGT
GGAAGAAAGTGAGGGCCCAAGTGAGAGCTCATCTGAACCTGAGCCTGTAGTGCCCCGAAGCACCCCACGA
GGATCTACTTCAGGGAAACAGAAACCACACTGCCGAGGAATGGCTCCCAATGGCTTACCAGATCATATCA
TGGCTCCTGTTTGGAAGTGCCTCCATCTCACCAAGGACTTCCGAGAGCAGAAACATTCATACTGGGAGTT
TGCTGAGTGGATTCCTTTAGCCTGGAAGTGGCACTTGTTATCTGAGCTTGAGGCCGCTCCCTACCTGCCC
CAGGAGGAGAAGTCTCCATTGTTTTCTGTACAACGTGAAGGGCTACCTGAAGATGGCACCCTCTACCGAA
TAAACAGATTTAGCTCGATCACAGCACATCCAGAGCGCTGGGATGTGTCCTTCTTCACGGGGGGACCGCT
CTGGGCTCTGGACTGGTGCCCAGTGCCAGAGGGGGCAGGAGCCTCGCAATATGTGGCTCTTTTCTCCAGC
CCTGACATGAATGAGACACACCCACTGAGCCAGCTTCATTCGGGTCCTGGGCTGCTCCAGCTCTGGGGCC
TTGGGACCTTGCAGCAAGAAAGCTGTCCTGGCAACAGGGCCCACTTTGTCTATGGGATTGCTTGTGACAA
CGGCTGCATCTGGGACCTCAAGTTCTGCCCCAGTGGAGCATGGGAACTTCCAGGCACCCCTCGGAAGGCT
CCTCTCCTGCCCCGGTTGGGTCTCTTGGCTCTGGCCTGCTCAGACGGGAAAGTACTGCTATTCAGTCTAC
CCCATCCGGAGGCCCTGCTGGCTCAGCAACCCCCAGATGCAGTGAAGCCTGCCATATATAAGGTACAATG
TGTGGCAACTCTGCAGGTGGGGTCTATGCAAGCTACAGACCCCTCTGAGTGTGGTCAGTGCCTTAGCCTG
GCCTGGATGCCTACCAGGCCCCACCAACACCTAGCTGCTGGATATTATAATGGCATGGTGGTTTTCTGGA
ACCTTCCCACTAACTCACCCCTGCAGCGGATACGGCTCTCTGATGGCTCCTTAAAGCTCTACCCCTTCCA
GTGTTTCCTAGCCCATGACCAGGCTGTGCGTACCCTTCAATGGTGCAAAGCTAACAGCCATTTCCTTGTC
TCTGCGGGGAGTGACCGGAAAATCAAATTCTGGGACCTTCGACGTCCTTACGAACCCATAAACTCTATCA
AGCGCTTCTTGAGTACAGAACTGGCCTGGCTGCTTCCCTACAATGGTGTCACTGTGGCTCAGGACAACTG
CTATGCCTCTTATGGACTCTGTGGGATTCATTATATTGACGCTGGTTACCTTGGTTTCAAGGCCTACTTC
ACTGCTCCTCGAAAAGGCACCGTTTGGAGTCTTTCAGGATCCGACTGGCTTGGGACAATAGCTGCAGGAG
ATATATCCGGGGAGCTCATTGCTGCTATATTACCAGATATGGCACTGAATCCAATAAATGTCAAGCGACC
TGTAGAGCGAAGATTTCCTATATATAAAGCAGATCTGATACCGTATCAGGACAGTCCTGAAGGTCCAGAC
CATTCTTCTGCTTCATCTGGGGTCCCCAACCCTCCTAAGGCTCGAACTTACACTGAAACTGTCAACCATC
ACTACTTGCTCTTTCAAGACACAGATTTGGGTTCATTCCATGATCTGCTCCGTAGAGAACCAATGCTGCG
CATGCAGGAGGGAGAGGGGCATTCTCAACTCTGCCTGGACAGGCTGCAGCTGGAGGCTATTCATAAGGTA
CGTTTCAGCCCAAACCTGGACTCCTATGGATGGCTGGTATCTGGGGGGCAGTCAGGGCTGGTTCGAATCC
ATTTTGTCCGTGGACTCGCCTCCCCACTGGGCCACCGTATGCAGCTTGAAAGCCGAGCCCACTTCAATGC
TATGTTCCAACCATCCTCCCCCACTAGACGGCCTGGCTTCTCTCCAACCAGCCATCGCCTTCTGCCCACT
CCC
